>Addgene plasmid #193780 | pLentiCas9-T2A-mApple | addgene full sequence | sequence record 386124 | Addgene NGS Result
[88 nt withheld, positions 1-88]
G
[54 nt withheld, positions 90-143]
A
[69 nt withheld, positions 145-213]
GGGGATACCCCCTAGAGCCCCAGCTGGTTCTTTCCGCCTCAGAAGCCATAGAGCCCACCGCATCCCCAGC
ATGCCTGCTATTGTCTTCCCAATCCTCCCCCTTGCTGTCCTGCCCCACCCCACCCCCCAGAATAGAATGA
CACCTACTCAGACAATGCGATGCAATTTCCTCATTTTATTAGGAAAGGACAGTGGGAGTGGCACCTTCCA
GGGTCAAGGAAGGCACGGGGGAGGGGCAAACAACAGATGGCTGGCAACTAGAAGGCACAGTCGAGGCTGA
TCAGCGGGTTTAAACGGGCCCTGCTAGAGATTTTCCACACTGACTAAAAGGGTCTGAGGGATCTCTAGTT
ACCAGAGTCACACAACAGACGGGCACACACTACTTGAAGCACTCAAGGCAAGCTTTATTGAGGCTTAAGC
AGTGGGTTCCCTAGTTAGCCAGAGAGCTCCCAGGCTCAGATCTGGTCTAACCAGAGAGACCCAGTACAGT
CCGGATGCAGCTCTCGGGCCATGTGATGAAATGCTAGGCGGCTGTCAAACCTCCACTCTAATACTTCTCT
CTCCGGGTCATCCATCCCATGCAGGCTCACAGGGTGTAACAAGCGGGTGTTCTCTCCTTCATTGGCTTCT
TCTACCTTCTCTTGCTCAACTGGTACTAGCTTGTAGCACCATCCAAAGGTCAGTGGATATCTGATCCCTG
GCCCTGGTGTGTAGTTCTGCCAATCAGGGAAGTAGCCTTGTGTGTGGTAGATCCACAGATCAAGGATATC
TTGTCTTCGTTGGGAGTGAATTAGCCCTTCCAGTCCCCCCTTTTCTTTTAAAAAGTGGCTAAGATCTACA
GCTGCCTTGTAAGTCATTGGTCTTAAAGGTACCTGAGGTGTGACTGGAAAACCCACCTCCTCCTCCTCTT
GTGCTTCTAGCCAGGCACAATCAGCATTGGTAGCTGCTGTATTGCTACTTGTGATTGCTCCATGTTTTTC
TAGGTCTCGAGGTCGACGGTATCGATGCGGGGAGGCGGCCCAAAGGGAGATCCGACTCGTCTGAGGGCGA
AGGCGAAGACGCGGAAGAGGCCGCAGAGCCGGCAGCAGGCCGCGGGAAGGAAGGTCCGCTGGATTGAGGG
CCGAAGGGACGTAGCAGAAGGACGTCCCGCGCAGAATCCAGGTGGCAACACAGGCGAGCAGCCAAGGAAA
GGACGATGATTTCCCCGACAACACCACGGAATTGTCAGTGCCCAACAGCCGAGCCCCTGTCCAGCAGCGG
GCAAGGCAGGCGGCGATGAGTTCCGCCGTGGCAATAGGGAGGGGGAAAGCGAAAGTCCCGGAAAGGAGCT
GACAGGTGGTGGCAATGCCCCAACCAGTGGGGGTTGCGTCAGCAAACACAGTGCACACCACGCCACGTTG
CCTGACAACGGGCCACAACTCCTCATAAAGAGACAGCAACCAGGATTTATACAAGGAGGAGAAAATGAAA
GCCATACGGGAAGCAATAGCATGATACAAAGGCATTAAAGCAGCGTATCCACATAGCGTAAAAGGAGCAA
CATAGTTAAGAATACCAGTCAATCTTTCACAAATTTTGTAATCCAGAGGTTGATTACCGATAAGCTTGAT
ATCGAATTCTTAGCCCTCCCACACATAACCAGAGGGCAGCAATTCACGAATCCCAACTGCCGTCGGCTGT
CCATCACTGTCCTTCACTATGGCTTTGATCCCAGGATGCAGATCGAGAAGCACCTGTCGGCACCGTCCGC
AGGGGCTCAAGATGCCCCTGTTCTCATTTCCGATCGCGACGATACAAGTCAGGTTGCCAGCTGCCGCAGC
AGCAGCAGTGCCCAGCACCACGAGTTCTGCACAAGGTCCCCCAGTAAAATGATATACATTGACACCAGTG
AAGATGCGGCCGTCGCTAGAGAGAGCTGCGCTGGCGACGCTGTAGTCTTCAGAGATGGGGATGCTGTTGA
TTGTAGCCGTTGCTCTTTCAATGAGGGTGGATTCTTCTTGAGACAAAGGCTTGGCCATCGGTCCAGGATT
CTCTTCGACATCTCCGGCTTGTTTCAGCAGAGAGAAGTTTGTTGCGCCGGATCCGTGGTGATGGTGATGA
TGCTTGTACAGCTCGTCCATGCCGCCGGTGGAGTGGCGGCCCTCGGCGCGTTCGTACTGTTCCACGATGG
TGTAGTCCTCGTTGTGGGACACGATGTCCAACTTGATGTCGACGATGTAGGCGCCGGGCAGCTGCACGGG
CTTCTTGGCCTTGTAGGTGGTCTTGACCTCGGCGGCGTAGTGGCCGCCGTCCTTCAGCTTCAGCCTCTTC
TTGATCTCGCTCTTCAGGGCGCCGTCCTCGGGGTACATCCGCTCCTCGGAGGCCTCCCAGCCCATGGTCT
TCTTCTGCATTACGGGGCCGTCGGAGGGGAAGTTGGTGCCGCGCAGCTTCACCTTGTAGATGAACACGCC
GTCCTGCAGGGAGGAGTCCTGGTTAACGTGAATAATGCCGCCGTCCTCGAAGTTCATCACGCGCTCCCAC
CTGAAGCCCTCGGGGAAGGACAGCTTGAAGTAGTCGGGGATGTCGGCTGGGTGCTTAATGTAGACCTTGG
AGCCGTACATGAACTGAGGGGACAGGATGTCCCAGGCGAAGGGCAGGGGGCCACCCTTGGTCACCTTCAG
CTTAGCGGTCTGAAAGGCCTCGTAGGGGCGGCCCTCGCCCTCGCCCTCGATCTCGAACTCGTGGCCGTTC
ACGGAGCCCTCCATGTGCACCTTGAAGCGCATGAACTCCTTGATGATGGCCATGTTATTCTCCTCGCCCT
TGCTCACCATGGTGGCGACCGGTGGGCCAGGATTCTCCTCGACGTCACCGCATGTTAGCAGACTTCCTCT
GCCCTCTCCGGATCCCTTATCGTCATCGTCTTTGTAATCTTTCTTCTTCTTAGCCTGTCCAGCCTTCTTT
GTGGCGGCAGGTCGCTTGTCGCCTCCCAGCTGAGACAGGTCGATCCGTGTCTCGTACAGGCCGGTGATGC
TCTGGTGGATCAGGGTGGCGTCCAGCACCTCTTTGGTGCTGGTGTACCTCTTCCGGTCGATGGTGGTGTC
AAAGTACTTGAAGGCGGCAGGGGCTCCCAGATTGGTCAGGGTAAACAGGTGGATGATATTCTCGGCCTGC
TCTCTGATGGGCTTATCCCGGTGCTTGTTGTAGGCGGACAGCACTTTGTCCAGATTAGCGTCGGCCAGGA
TCACTCTCTTGGAGAACTCGCTGATCTGCTCGATGATCTCGTCCAGGTAGTGCTTGTGCTGTTCCACAAA
CAGCTGTTTCTGCTCATTATCCTCGGGGGAGCCCTTCAGCTTCTCATAGTGGCTGGCCAGGTACAGGAAG
TTCACATATTTGGAGGGCAGGGCCAGTTCGTTTCCCTTCTGCAGTTCGCCGGCAGAGGCCAGCATTCTCT
TCCGGCCGTTTTCCAGCTCGAACAGGGAGTACTTAGGCAGCTTGATGATCAGGTCCTTTTTCACTTCTTT
GTAGCCCTTGGCTTCCAGAAAGTCGATGGGATTCTTCTCGAAGCTGCTTCTTTCCATGATGGTGATCCCC
AGTAGCTCTTTCACACTCTTCAGTTTCTTGGACTTGCCCTTTTCCACTTTGGCCACCACCAGCACAGAAT
AGGCCACGGTGGGGCTGTCGAAGCCGCCGTACTTCTTAGGGTCCCAGTCCTTCTTTCTGGCGATCAGCTT
ATCGCTGTTCCTCTTGGGCAGGATAGACTCTTTGCTGAAGCCGCCTGTCTGCACCTCGGTCTTTTTCACG
ATATTCACTTGGGGCATGCTCAGCACTTTCCGCACGGTGGCAAAATCCCGGCCCTTATCCCACACGATCT
CCCCGGTTTCGCCGTTTGTCTCGATCAGAGGCCGCTTCCGGATCTCGCCGTTGGCCAGGGTAATCTCGGT
CTTGAAAAAGTTCATGATGTTGCTGTAGAAGAAGTACTTGGCGGTAGCCTTGCCGATTTCCTGCTCGCTC
TTGGCGATCATCTTCCGCACGTCGTACACCTTGTAGTCGCCGTACACGAACTCGCTTTCCAGCTTAGGGT
ACTTTTTGATCAGGGCGGTTCCCACGACGGCGTTCAGGTAGGCGTCGTGGGCGTGGTGGTAGTTGTTGAT
CTCGCGCACTTTGTAAAACTGGAAATCCTTCCGGAAATCGGACACCAGCTTGGACTTCAGGGTGATCACT
TTCACTTCCCGGATCAGCTTGTCATTCTCGTCGTACTTAGTGTTCATCCGGGAGTCCAGGATCTGTGCCA
CGTGCTTTGTGATCTGCCGGGTTTCCACCAGCTGTCTCTTGATGAAGCCGGCCTTATCCAGTTCGCTCAG
GCCGCCTCTCTCGGCCTTGGTCAGATTGTCGAACTTTCTCTGGGTAATCAGCTTGGCGTTCAGCAGCTGC
CGCCAGTAGTTCTTCATCTTCTTCACGACCTCTTCGGAGGGCACGTTGTCGCTCTTGCCCCGGTTCTTGT
CGCTTCTGGTCAGCACCTTGTTGTCGATGGAGTCGTCCTTCAGAAAGCTCTGAGGCACGATATGGTCCAC
ATCGTAGTCGGACAGCCGGTTGATGTCCAGTTCCTGGTCCACGTACATATCCCGCCCATTCTGCAGGTAG
TACAGGTACAGCTTCTCGTTCTGCAGCTGGGTGTTTTCCACGGGGTGTTCTTTCAGGATCTGGCTGCCCA
GCTCTTTGATGCCCTCTTCGATCCGCTTCATTCTCTCGCGGCTGTTCTTCTGTCCCTTCTGGGTGGTCTG
GTTCTCTCTGGCCATTTCGATCACGATGTTCTCGGGCTTGTGCCGGCCCATCACTTTCACGAGCTCGTCC
ACCACCTTCACTGTCTGCAGGATGCCCTTCTTAATGGCGGGGCTGCCGGCCAGATTGGCAATGTGCTCGT
GCAGGCTATCGCCCTGGCCGGACACCTGGGCTTTCTGGATGTCCTCTTTAAAGGTCAGGCTGTCGTCGTG
GATCAGCTGCATGAAGTTTCTGTTGGCGAAGCCGTCGGACTTCAGGAAATCCAGGATTGTCTTGCCGGAC
TGCTTGTCCCGGATGCCGTTGATCAGCTTCCGGCTCAGCCTGCCCCAGCCGGTGTATCTCCGCCGCTTCA
GCTGCTTCATCACTTTGTCGTCGAACAGGTGGGCATAGGTTTTCAGCCGTTCCTCGATCATCTCTCTGTC
CTCAAACAGTGTCAGGGTCAGCACGATATCTTCCAGAATGTCCTCGTTTTCCTCATTGTCCAGGAAGTCC
TTGTCCTTGATAATTTTCAGCAGATCGTGGTATGTGCCCAGGGAGGCGTTGAACCGATCTTCCACGCCGG
AGATTTCCACGGAGTCGAAGCACTCGATTTTCTTGAAGTAGTCCTCTTTCAGCTGCTTCACGGTCACTTT
CCGGTTGGTCTTGAACAGCAGGTCCACGATGGCCTTTTTCTGCTCGCCGCTCAGGAAGGCGGGCTTTCTC
ATTCCCTCGGTCACGTATTTCACTTTGGTCAGCTCGTTATACACGGTGAAGTACTCGTACAGCAGGCTGT
GCTTGGGCAGCACCTTCTCGTTGGGCAGGTTCTTATCGAAGTTGGTCATCCGCTCGATGAAGCTCTGGGC
GGAAGCGCCCTTGTCCACCACTTCCTCGAAGTTCCAGGGGGTGATGGTTTCCTCGCTCTTTCTGGTCATC
CAGGCGAATCTGCTGTTTCCCCTGGCCAGAGGGCCCACGTAGTAGGGGATGCGGAAGGTCAGGATCTTCT
CGATCTTTTCCCGGTTGTCCTTCAGGAATGGGTAAAAATCTTCCTGCCGCCGCAGAATGGCGTGCAGCTC
TCCCAGGTGGATCTGGTGGGGGATGCTGCCGTTGTCGAAGGTCCGCTGCTTCCGCAGCAGGTCCTCTCTG
TTCAGCTTCACGAGCAGTTCCTCGGTGCCGTCCATCTTTTCCAGGATGGGCTTGATGAACTTGTAGAACT
CTTCCTGGCTGGCTCCGCCGTCAATGTAGCCGGCGTAGCCGTTCTTGCTCTGGTCGAAGAAAATCTCTTT
GTACTTCTCAGGCAGCTGCTGCCGCACGAGAGCTTTCAGCAGGGTCAGGTCCTGGTGGTGCTCGTCGTAT
CTCTTGATCATAGAGGCGCTCAGGGGGGCCTTGGTGATCTCGGTGTTCACTCTCAGGATGTCGCTCAGCA
GGATGGCGTCGGACAGGTTCTTGGCGGCCAGAAACAGGTCGGCGTACTGGTCGCCGATCTGGGCCAGCAG
GTTGTCCAGGTCGTCGTCGTAGGTGTCCTTGCTCAGCTGCAGTTTGGCATCCTCGGCCAGGTCGAAGTTG
CTCTTGAAGTTGGGGGTCAGGCCCAGGCTCAGGGCAATCAGGTTTCCGAACAGGCCATTCTTCTTCTCGC
CGGGCAGCTGGGCGATCAGATTTTCCAGCCGTCTGCTCTTGCTCAGTCTGGCAGACAGGATGGCCTTGGC
GTCCACGCCGCTGGCGTTGATGGGGTTTTCCTCGAACAGCTGGTTGTAGGTCTGCACCAGCTGGATGAAC
AGCTTGTCCACGTCGCTGTTGTCGGGGTTCAGGTCGCCCTCGATCAGGAAGTGGCCCCGGAACTTGATCA
TGTGGGCCAGGGCCAGATAGATCAGCCGCAGGTCGGCCTTGTCGGTGCTGTCCACCAGTTTCTTTCTCAG
GTGGTAGATGGTGGGGTACTTCTCGTGGTAGGCCACCTCGTCCACGATGTTGCCGAAGATGGGGTGCCGC
TCGTGCTTCTTATCCTCTTCCACCAGGAAGGACTCTTCCAGTCTGTGGAAGAAGCTGTCGTCCACCTTGG
CCATCTCGTTGCTGAAGATCTCTTGCAGATAGCAGATCCGGTTCTTCCGTCTGGTGTATCTTCTTCTGGC
GGTTCTCTTCAGCCGGGTGGCCTCGGCTGTTTCGCCGCTGTCGAACAGCAGGGCTCCGATCAGGTTCTTC
TTGATGCTGTGCCGGTCGGTGTTGCCCAGCACCTTGAATTTCTTGCTGGGCACCTTGTACTCGTCGGTGA
TCACGGCCCAGCCCACAGAGTTGGTGCCGATGTCCAGGCCGATGCTGTACTTCTTGTCCATGGTGGCAGC
GCTCTAGAACCGGTCCTGTGTTCTGGCGGCAAACCCGTTGCGAAAAAGAACGTTCACGGCGACTACTGCA
CTTATATACGGTTCTCCCCCACCCTCGGGAAAAAGGCGGAGCCAGTACACGACATCACTTTCCCAGTTTA
CCCCGCGCCACCTTCTCTAGGCACCGGATCAATTGCCGACCCCTCCCCCCAACTTCTCGGGGACTGTGGG
CGATGTGCGCTCTGCCCACTGACGGGCACCGGAGCCAATTCCCACTCCTTTCAAGACCTAGCTAGCTAAT
TAACCAAACTGGATCTCTGCTGTCCCTGTAATAAACCCGAAAATTTTGAATTTTTGTAATTTGTTTTTGT
AATTCTTTAGTTTGTATGTCTGTTGCTATTATGTCTACTATTCTTTCCCCTGCACTGTACCCCCCAATCC
CCCCTTTTCTTTTAAAATTGTGGATGAATACTGCCATTTGTCTGCAGAATTGGCGCACGCAGTGCCGATC
CGTTCACTAATCGAATGGATCTGTCTCTGTCTCTCTCTCCACCTTCTTCTTCTATTCCTTCGGGCCTGTC
GGGTCCCCTCGGGGTTGGGAGGTGGGTCTGAAACGATAATGGTGAATATCCCTGCCTAACTCTATTCACT
ATAGAAAGTACAGCAAAAACTATTCTTAAACCTACCAAGCCTCCTACTATCATTATGAATAATTTTATAT
ACCACAGCCAATTTGTTATGTTAAACCAATTCCACAAACTTGCCCATTTATCTAATTCCAATAATTCTTG
TTCATTCTTTTCTTGCTGGTTTTGCGATTCTTCAATTAAGGAGTGTATTAAGCTTGTGTAATTGTTAATT
TCTCTGTCCCACTCCATCCAGGTCGTGTGATTCCAAATCTGTTCCAGAGATTTATTACTCCAACTAGCAT
TCCAAGGCACAGCAGTGGTGCAAATGAGTTTTCCAGAGCAACCCCAAATCCCCAGGAGCTGTTGATCCTT
TAGGTATCTTTCCACAGCCAGGATTCTTGCCTGGAGCTGCTTGATGCCCCAGACTGTGAGTTGCAACAGA
TGCTGTTGCGCCTCAATAGCCCTCAGCAAATTGTTCTGCTGCTGCACTATACCAGACAATAATTGTCTGG
CCTGTACCGTCAGCGTCATTGACGCTGCGCCCATAGTGCTTCCTGCTGCTCCCAAGAACCCAAGGAACAA
AGCTCCTATTCCCACTGCTCTTTTTTCTCTCTGCACCACTCTTCTCTTTGCCTTGGTGGGTGCTACTCCT
AATGGTTCAATTTTTACTACTTTATATTTATATAATTCACTTCTCCAATTGTCCCTCATATCTCCTCCTC
CAGGTCTGAAGATCAGCGGCCGCTTGCTGTGCGGTGGTCTTACTTTTGTTTTGCTCTTCCTCTATCTTGT
CTAAAGCTTCCTTGGTGTCTTTTATCTCTATCCTTTGATGCACACAATAGAGGGTTGCTACTGTATTATA
TAATGATCTAAGTTCTTCTGATCCTGTCTGAAGGGATGGTTGTAGCTGTCCCAGTATTTGTCTACAGCCT
TCTGATGTTTCTAACAGGCCAGGATTAACTGCGAATCGTTCTAGCTCCCTGCTTGCCCATACTATATGTT
TTAATTTATATTTTTTCTTTCCCCCTGGCCTTAACCGAATTTTTTCCCATCGCGATCTAATTCTCCCCCG
CTTAATACTGACGCTCTCGCACCCATCTCTCTCCTTCTAGCCTCCGCTAGTCAAAATTTTTGGCGTACTC
ACCAGTCGCCGCCCCTCGCCTCTTGCCGTGCGCGCTTCAGCAAGCCGAGTCCTGCGTCGAGAGAGCTCCT
CTGGTTTCCCTTTCGCTTTCAAGTCCCTGTTCGGGCGCCACTGCTAGAGATTTTCCACACTGACTAAAAG
GGTCTGAGGGATCTCTAGTTACCAGAGTCACACAACAGACGGGCACACACTACTTGAAGCACTCAAGGCA
AGCTTTATTGAGGCTTAAGCAGTGGGTTCCCTAGTTAGCCAGAGAGCTCCCAGGCTCAGATCTGGTCTAA
CCAGAGAGACCCAGTACAGGCAAAACGCGCTGCTTATATAGACCTCCCACCGTACACGCCTACCGCCCAT
TTGCGTCAATGGGGCGGAGTTGTTACGACATTTTGGAAAGTCCCGTTGATTTTGGTGCCAAAACAAACTC
CCATTGACGTCAATGGGGTGGAGACTTGGAAATCCCCGTGAGTCAAACCGCTATCCACGCCCATTGATGT
ACTGCCAAAACCGCATCACCATGGTAATAGCGATGACTAATACGTAGATGTACTGCCAAGTAGGAAAGTC
CCATAAGGTCATGTACTGGGCATAATGCCAGGCGGGCCATTTACCGTCATTGACGTCAATAGGGGGCGTA
CTTGGCATATGATACACTTGATGTACTGCCAAGTGGGCAGTTTACCGTAAATACTCCACCCATTGACGTC
AATGGAAAGTCCCTATTGGCGTTACTATGGGAACATACGTCATTATTGACGTCAATGGGCGGGGGTCGTT
GGGCGGTCAGCCAGGCGGGCCATTTACCGTAAGTTATGTAACGCGGAACTCCATATATGGGCTATGAACT
AATGACCCCGTAATTGATTACTATTAATAACTAGTCAATAATCAATGTCAACGCGTATATCTGGCCCGTA
CATCGCGAAGCAGCGCAAAACGCCTAACCCTAAGCAGATTCTTCATGCAATTGTCGGTCAAGCCTTGCCT
TGTTGTAGCTTAAATTTTGCTCGCGCACTACTCAGCGACCTCCAACACACAAGCAGGGAGCAGATACTGG
CTTAACTATGCGGCATCAGAGCAGATTGTACTGAGAGTGCACCATAGGGGATCGGGAGATCTCCCGATCC
GTCGACGTCAGGTGGCACTTTTCGGGGAAATGTGCGCGGAACCCCTATTTGTTTATTTTTCTAAATACAT
TCAAATATGTATCCGCTCATGAGACAATAACCCTGATAAATGCTTCAATAATATTGAAAAAGGAAGAGTA
TGAGTATTCAACATTTCCGTGTCGCCCTTATTCCCTTTTTTGCGGCATTTTGCCTTCCTGTTTTTGCTCA
CCCAGAAACGCTGGTGAAAGTAAAAGATGCTGAAGATCAGTTGGGTGCACGAGTGGGTTACATCGAACTG
GATCTCAACAGCGGTAAGATCCTTGAGAGTTTTCGCCCCGAAGAACGTTTTCCAATGATGAGCACTTTTA
AAGTTCTGCTATGTGGCGCGGTATTATCCCGTATTGACGCCGGGCAAGAGCAACTCGGTCGCCGCATACA
CTATTCTCAGAATGACTTGGTTGAGTACTCACCAGTCACAGAAAAGCATCTTACGGATGGCATGACAGTA
AGAGAATTATGCAGTGCTGCCATAACCATGAGTGATAACACTGCGGCCAACTTACTTCTGACAACGATCG
GAGGACCGAAGGAGCTAACCGCTTTTTTGCACAACATGGGGGATCATGTAACTCGCCTTGATCGTTGGGA
ACCGGAGCTGAATGAAGCCATACCAAACGACGAGCGTGACACCACGATGCCTGTAGCAATGGCAACAACG
TTGCGCAAACTATTAACTGGCGAACTACTTACTCTAGCTTCCCGGCAACAATTAATAGACTGGATGGAGG
CGGATAAAGTTGCAGGACCACTTCTGCGCTCGGCCCTTCCGGCTGGCTGGTTTATTGCTGATAAATCTGG
AGCCGGTGAGCGTGGGTCTCGCGGTATCATTGCAGCACTGGGGCCAGATGGTAAGCCCTCCCGTATCGTA
GTTATCTACACGACGGGGAGTCAGGCAACTATGGATGAACGAAATAGACAGATCGCTGAGATAGGTGCCT
CACTGATTAAGCATTGGTAACTGTCAGACCAAGTTTACTCATATATACTTTAGATTGATTTAAAACTTCA
TTTTTAATTTAAAAGGATCTAGGTGAAGATCCTTTTTGATAATCTCATGACCAAAATCCCTTAACGTGAG
TTTTCGTTCCACTGAGCGTCAGACCCCGTAGAAAAGATCAAAGGATCTTCTTGAGATCCTTTTTTTCTGC
GCGTAATCTGCTGCTTGCAAACAAAAAAACCACCGCTACCAGCGGTGGTTTGTTTGCCGGATCAAGAGCT
ACCAACTCTTTTTCCGAAGGTAACTGGCTTCAGCAGAGCGCAGATACCAAATACTGTTCTTCTAGTGTAG
CCGTAGTTAGGCCACCACTTCAAGAACTCTGTAGCACCGCCTACATACCTCGCTCTGCTAATCCTGTTAC
CAGTGGCTGCTGCCAGTGGCGATAAGTCGTGTCTTACCGGGTTGGACTCAAGACGATAGTTACCGGATAA
GGCGCAGCGGTCGGGCTGAACGGGGGGTTCGTGCACACAGCCCAGCTTGGAGCGAACGACCTACACCGAA
CTGAGATACCTACAGCGTGAGCTATGAGAAAGCGCCACGCTTCCCGAAGGGAGAAAGGCGGACAGGTATC
CGGTAAGCGGCAGGGTCGGAACAGGAGAGCGCACGAGGGAGCTTCCAGGGGGAAACGCCTGGTATCTTTA
TAGTCCTGTCGGGTTTCGCCACCTCTGACTTGAGCGTCGATTTTTGTGATGCTCGTCAGGGGGGCGGAGC
CTATGGAAAAACGCCAGCAACGCGGCCTTTTTACGGTTCCTGGCCTTTTGCTGGCCTTTTGCTCACATGT
TCTTTCCTGCGTTATCCCCTGATTCTGTGGATAACCGTATTACCGCCTTTGAGTGAGCTGATACCGCTCG
CCGCAGCCGAACGACCGAGCGCAGCGAGTCAGTGAGCGAGGAAGCGGAAGAGCGCCCAATACGCAAACCG
CCTCTCCCCGCGCGTTGGCCGATTCATTAATGCAGCTGGCACGACAGGTTTCCCGACTGGAAAGCGGGCA
GTGAGCGCAACGCAATTAATGTGAGTTAGCTCACTCATTAGGCACCCCAGGCTTTACACTTTATGCTTCC
GGCTCGTATGTTGTGTGGAATTGTGAGCGGATAACAATTTCACACAGGAAACAGCTATGACCATGATTAC
GCCAAGCTCTAGCTAGAGGTCGACGGTATACAGACATGATAAGATACATTGATGAGTTTGGACAAACCAC
AACTAGAATGCAGTGAAAAAAATGCTTTATTTGTGAAATTTGTGATGCTATTGCTTTATTTGTAACCATT
ATAAGCTGCAATAAACAAGTTGGGGTGGGCGAAGAACTCCAGCATGAGATCCCCGCGCTGGAGGATCATC
CAGCCGGCGTCCCGGAAAACGATTCCGAAGCCCAACCTTTCATAGAAGGCGGCGGTGGAATCGAAATCTC
GTAGCACGTGTCAGTCCTGCTCCTCGGCCACGAAGTGCACGCAGTTGCCGGCCGGGTCGCGCAGGGCGAA
CTCCCGCCCCCACGGCTGCTCGCCGATCTCGGTCATGGCCGGCCCGGAGGCGTCCCGGAAGTTCGTGGAC
ACGACCTCCGACCACTCGGCGTACAGCTCGTCCAGGCCGCGCACCCACACCCAGGCCAGGGTGTTGTCCG
GCACCACCTGGTCCTGGACCGCGCTGATGAACAGGGTCACGTCGTCCCGGACCACACCGGCGAAGTCGTC
CTCCACGAAGTCCCGGGAGAACCCGAGCCGGTCGGTCCAGAACTCGACCGCTCCGGCGACGTCGCGCGCG
GTGAGCACCGGAACGGCACTGGTCAACTTGGCCATGGTTTAGTTCCTCACCTTGTCGTATTATACTATGC
CGATATACTATGCCGATGATTAATTGTCAACACGTGCTGATCAGATCCGAAAATGGATATACAAGCTCCC
GGGAGCTTTTTGCAAAAGCCTAGGCCTCCAAAAAAGCCTCCTCACTACTTCTGGAATAGCTCAGAGGCAG
AGGCGGCCTCGGCCTCTGCATAAATAAAAAAAATTAGTCAGCCATGGGGCGGAGAATGGGCGGAACTGGG
CGGAGTTAGGGGCGGGACTATGGTTGCTGACTAATTGAGATGCATGCTTTGCATACTTCTGCCTGCTGGG
GAGCCTGGGGACTTTCCACACCTGGTTGCTGACTAATTGAGATGCATGCTTTGCATACTTCTGCCTGCTG
GGGAGCCTGGGGACTTTCCACACCCTAACTGACACACATTCCACAGAATTAATTCGCGTTAAATTTTTGT
TAAATCAGCTCATTTTTTAACCAATAGGCCGAAATCGGCAAAATCCCTTATAAATCAAAAGAATAGACCG
AGATAGGGT
[37 nt withheld, positions 13523-13559]
AAAGAACGTGGACTCCAACGTCAAAGG
[49 nt withheld, positions 13587-13635]
TAAT
Features (pLannotate 1.2.2; 36 found; start..end, strand, type, name):
    234..255     -  promoter       SV40 promoter (fragment): SV40 enhancer and early promoter
    259..483     -  polyA_signal   bGH poly(A) signal: bovine growth hormone polyadenylation signal
    515..695     -  LTR            5' LTR (truncated): truncated 5' long terminal repeat (LTR) from HIV-1
    702..1283    -  CDS            nef (fragment): NEF_HV1H2 - Experimental evidence at protein level: Swiss-Prot protein existence level 1. Extracellular Nef protein targets CD4(+) T-lymphocytes for apoptosis by interacting with CXCR4 surface receptors. From Human immunodeficiency virus type 1 group M subtype B (isolate HXB2) (HIV-1).
   1220..1808    -  misc_feature   WPRE: woodchuck hepatitis virus posttranscriptional regulatory element
   1811..1832    -  misc_feature   MCS (fragment): pBluescript multiple cloning site
   1833..2231    -  CDS            BSD: blasticidin S deaminase; Aspergillus terreus BSD; confers resistance to blasticidin
   2316..3023    -  CDS            mApple: mApple is a basic (constitutively fluorescent) red fluorescent protein published in 2008, derived from Discosoma sp.. It is reported to be a rapidly-maturing monomer with high acid sensitivity.
   3171..5669    -  CDS            Cas9(C): C-terminal portion of Streptococcus pyogenes Cas9 (Zetsche et al., 2015)
   5556..7274    -  CDS            Cas9(N): N-terminal portion of Streptococcus pyogenes Cas9 (Zetsche et al., 2015)
   7299..7510    -  promoter       EF-1α core promoter: core promoter for human elongation factor EF-1α
   7536..7554    -  CDS            small t antigen (fragment): SV40 (simian virus 40) small t antigen
   7603..7720    -  misc_feature   cPPT/CTS: central polypurine tract and central termination sequence of HIV-1
   7770..7870    -  CDS            Rev (fragment): human immunodeficiency virus 1 (HIV-1) Rev protein; rev; enhances nuclear export of unspliced and incompletely spliced viral mRNAs
   8247..8480    -  misc_feature   RRE: The Rev response element (RRE) of HIV-1 allows for Rev-dependent mRNA export from the nucleus to the cytoplasm.
   8626..8989    -  CDS            HIV-1 gag (fragment): gag protein from human immunodeficiency virus 1; gag
   8973..9098    -  misc_feature   HIV-1 Ψ: packaging signal of human immunodeficiency virus type 1
   9145..9325    -  LTR            5' LTR (truncated): truncated 5' long terminal repeat (LTR) from HIV-1
   9343..9542    -  promoter       CMV promoter: human cytomegalovirus (CMV) immediate early promoter
   9543..9922    -  enhancer       CMV enhancer: human cytomegalovirus immediate early enhancer
  10077..10129   +  misc_feature   bom (fragment): basis of mobility region from pBR322
  10188..10292   +  promoter       AmpR promoter: bla
  10293..11153   +  CDS            AmpR: β-lactamase; bla; confers resistance to ampicillin, carbenicillin, and related antibiotics
  11324..11912   +  rep_origin     ori: high-copy-number ColE1/pMB1/pBR322/pUC origin of replication
  12095..12187   +  CDS            lacI (fragment): lac repressor; lacI; The lac repressor binds to the lac operator to inhibit transcription in E. coli. This inhibition can be relieved by adding lactose or isopropyl-β-D-thiogalactopyranoside (IPTG).
  12200..12221   +  protein_bind   CAP binding site: CAP binding activates transcription in the presence of cAMP. E. coli catabolite activator protein
  12236..12266   +  promoter       lac promoter: promoter for the E. coli lac operon
  12270..12292   +  protein_bind   lac operator (fragment): The lac repressor binds to the lac operator to inhibit transcription in E. coli. This inhibition can be relieved by adding lactose or isopropyl-β-D-thiogalactopyranoside (IPTG). lac repressor encoded by lacI
  12363..12484   -  polyA_signal   SV40 poly(A) signal: SV40 polyadenylation signal
  12479..12604   -  CDS            ble (fragment): BLE_KLEPN - Experimental evidence at protein level: Swiss-Prot protein existence level 1. Binding protein with a strong affinity to the bleomycin family of antibiotics. Binds to CL990; an antimitotic-antibiotic compound. From Klebsiella pneumoniae.
  12614..12988   -  CDS            BleoR: antibiotic-binding protein; Sh ble from Streptoalloteichus hindustanus; confers resistance to bleomycin, phleomycin, and Zeocin™
  13007..13054   -  promoter       EM7 promoter: synthetic bacterial promoter&nbsp
  13116..13250   -  rep_origin     SV40 ori: SV40 origin of replication
  13254..13325   -  promoter       SV40 promoter (fragment): SV40 enhancer and early promoter
  13326..13397   -  promoter       SV40 promoter (fragment): SV40 enhancer and early promoter
  13424..213     -  rep_origin     f1 ori (across the origin) (sequence partly withheld): f1 bacteriophage origin of replication; arrow indicates direction of (+) strand synthesis
