[The description below was written by a language model from this plasmid's Addgene catalogue record and pLannotate feature annotations shown in this document.]
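Description:
pLentiCas9-T2A-mApple is an HIV-1-based lentiviral vector for mammalian expression of Streptococcus pyogenes Cas9 together with a red fluorescent reporter and a drug-resistance marker. It was made from pLentiCas9-T2A-GFP by replacing EGFP with mApple (taken from mApple-N1) using Gibson assembly. In bacteria it is maintained as a high-copy plasmid through a ColE1/pUC-type origin with ampicillin resistance. The backbone also carries an f1 origin and an SV40 promoter/ori and EM7-driven bleomycin/Zeocin resistance cassette outside the viral region.

The transfer cassette has a CMV enhancer/promoter fused to a truncated 5' LTR, which drives genomic RNA production in packaging cells. This is followed by the Ψ packaging signal with a partial gag sequence, the RRE for Rev-dependent nuclear export, and the cPPT/CTS. An EF-1α core promoter then drives a single open reading frame in which Cas9 (annotated as overlapping N- and C-terminal portions) is followed in frame by mApple and blasticidin S deaminase. The name indicates a T2A self-cleaving peptide between Cas9 and mApple. The linker elements themselves are not annotated in the feature table, so the junction between mApple and BSD is not specified beyond the depositor's description of tricistronic expression. A WPRE downstream enhances transcript expression, and the cassette ends in a truncated LTR followed by a bGH polyadenylation signal.

Transduced cells can be selected with blasticidin or identified and sorted by red fluorescence, giving stable Cas9-expressing lines. No guide RNA cassette is annotated, so guides would be supplied separately. The associated publication concerns CRISPR-Cas9 targeting of somatic mutations in pancreatic cancers. The sequenced record is slightly shorter than the catalogue's stated total size.
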