Addgene plasmid #193780: pLentiCas9-T2A-mApple
Purpose: Tricistronic expression of Cas9-mApple-BSD in mammalian cells
Depositing lab: James Eshleman. Depositing organization: Johns Hopkins University and School of Medicine. Publication: CRISPR-Cas9 for selective targeting of somatic mutations in pancreatic cancers. Teh SSK, Bowland K, Halper-Stromberg E, Kotwal A, Bennett A, Skaist A, Tang J, Cai F, Macoretta A, Liang H, Kamiyama H, Wheelan S, Lin MT, Hruban RH, Hung CF, Goldstein M, Scharpf RB, Roberts NJ, Eshleman JR. NAR Cancer. 2024 Jun 19;6(2):zcae028. doi: 10.1093/narcan/zcae028. eCollection 2024 Jun. PubMed 38915758.
Backbone
  Vector backbone: pLentiCas9-T2A-GFP
  Backbone manufacturer: Addgene #78548
  Backbone size w/o insert (bp): 13014
  Total vector size (bp): 13669
  Modifications to backbone: Replace EGFP with mApple
  Vector type: Mammalian Expression, Lentiviral
  Selectable markers: Blasticidin
Growth in bacteria
  Bacterial resistance: Ampicillin, 100 μg/mL
  Growth temperature: 37°C
  Growth strain: NEB Stable
  Copy number: High Copy
Gene/Insert
  Gene/Insert name: mApple
  Species: Synthetic
  Insert size (bp): 686
  Promoter: In frame with Cas9
  Cloning method: Gibson Cloning
  Sequencing primers: 5′ gggcgaggagaataacatggccatcatcaaggagttcatg; 3′ cgtccatgccgccggtggagtggcggccctcggcgcgttc
Resource information
  A portion of this plasmid was derived from a plasmid made by: mApple-N1 (Addgene #54567)
Terms and licenses: Academic/Nonprofit Terms; Industry Terms: Not Available to Industry
Depositor comments: Please visit https://doi.org/10.1101/2023.04.03.535384 for bioRxiv preprint.
How to cite: pLentiCas9-T2A-mApple was a gift from James Eshleman (Addgene plasmid # 193780 ; http://n2t.net/addgene:193780 ; RRID:Addgene_193780)
